Addgene plasmid #204516: pHIT334
Purpose: Bacterial expression of COH-3 C-terminal fragment with 6xHis and maltose binding protein tags for use as an antigen
Depositing lab: Yuji Kohara. Depositing organization: National Institute of Genetics. Publication: A small RNA system ensures accurate homologous pairing and unpaired silencing of meiotic chromosomes. Tabara H, Mitani S, Mochizuki M, Kohara Y, Nagata K. EMBO J. 2023 Jun 1;42(11):e105002. doi: 10.15252/embj.2020105002. Epub 2023 Apr 20. PubMed 37078421.
Backbone
  Vector backbone: pHIT198 (derived from pET-28a)
  Backbone size w/o insert (bp): 6442
  Vector type: Bacterial Expression
Growth in bacteria
  Bacterial resistance: Kanamycin, 50 μg/mL
  Growth temperature: 37°C
  Growth strain: DH5alpha
  Copy number: Low Copy
Gene/Insert
  Gene/Insert name: C-terminal fragment of coh-3 (C. elegans)
  Species: C. elegans (nematode)
  Promoter: T7lac
  Tag / fusion protein: 6xHis, MBP (N terminal on insert)
  Cloning method: Restriction Enzyme; 5′ cloning site NotI (unknown if destroyed); 3′ cloning site SalI (unknown if destroyed)
  Sequencing primers: 5′ MBP_sense; 3′ T7 terminator, reverse primer
Terms and licenses: Academic/Nonprofit Terms; Industry Terms: Not Available to Industry
How to cite: pHIT334 was a gift from Yuji Kohara (Addgene plasmid # 204516 ; http://n2t.net/addgene:204516 ; RRID:Addgene_204516)
