[The description below was written by a language model from this plasmid's Addgene catalogue record and pLannotate feature annotations shown in this document.]
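Description:
pHIT334 is a bacterial expression plasmid built on pHIT198, a derivative of pET-28a, and designed to produce a C-terminal fragment of the C. elegans protein COH-3 as a recombinant antigen. It is maintained in E. coli under kanamycin selection (aph(3')-Ia). It replicates from a pBR322-type ColE1 origin accompanied by the rop gene and the bom region, which is consistent with the low copy number recorded for it. An f1 origin is also present, and the short tetracycline-resistance fragments and the partial AmpR promoter flagged in the annotation appear to be non-functional backbone remnants rather than working markers.

Expression is driven by the T7lac arrangement: a T7 promoter followed immediately by a lac operator, with the T7 gene 10 ribosome binding site. The plasmid-borne lacI gene supplies repressor, so transcription is held off until induction with IPTG in a host that provides T7 RNA polymerase. The reading frame opens with a 6xHis tag (annotated as a tag fragment) and a thrombin cleavage site. These are followed by a signal-sequence-less maltose binding protein that stays cytosolic and typically aids solubility and affinity purification.

The coh-3 fragment was cloned between NotI and SalI downstream of MBP. It is not itself annotated, but presumably occupies the unannotated stretch of roughly 1.5 kb between MBP and the downstream elements. A second His-tag fragment lies just before the T7 terminator, as in pET-28a, but the record does not say whether it is in frame with the insert. The purified His-MBP-COH-3 fusion is intended for use as an antigen, presumably for raising antibodies against COH-3.
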