Features (pLannotate 1.2.2; 21 found; start..end, strand, type, name):
      1..19      +  promoter       T7 promoter: promoter for bacteriophage T7 RNA polymerase
     20..44      +  protein_bind   lac operator: The lac repressor binds to the lac operator to inhibit transcription in E. coli. This inhibition can be relieved by adding lactose or isopropyl-β-D-thiogalactopyranoside (IPTG). lac repressor encoded by lacI
     59..81      +  RBS            RBS: efficient ribosome binding site from bacteriophage T7 gene 10 (Olins and Rangwala, 1989)
    100..116     +  CDS            capTEV™ (fragment): composite tag for in vivo biotinylation, TEV protease cleavage, and 6xHis tagging
    127..144     +  CDS            thrombin site: thrombin recognition and cleavage site
    151..1251    +  CDS            MBP: maltose binding protein from E. coli; malE (mutated); This version of the gene does not encode a signal sequence, so MBP will remain in the cytosol.
   2757..2774    +  CDS            9xHis (fragment): 9xHis affinity tag
   2784..2833    +  CDS            SET1 (fragment): solubility-enhancement tag derived from T7 phage gene 10B
   2841..2888    +  terminator     T7 terminator: transcription terminator for bacteriophage T7 RNA polymerase
   2925..3353    +  rep_origin     f1 ori (sequence partly withheld): f1 bacteriophage origin of replication; arrow indicates direction of (+) strand synthesis
   3406..3463    +  promoter       AmpR promoter (fragment): bla
   3472..4287    -  CDS            KanR: aminoglycoside phosphotransferase; aph(3')-Ia; confers resistance to kanamycin in bacteria or G418 (Geneticin®) in eukaryotes
   4409..4997    +  rep_origin     ori: high-copy-number ColE1/pMB1/pBR322/pUC origin of replication
   5183..5322    -  misc_feature   bom: basis of mobility region from pBR322
   5424..5615    -  CDS            rop: Rop protein, which maintains plasmids at low copy number; rop
   5632..6012    +  CDS            YPB1_ECOLX: Protein predicted: Swiss-Prot protein existence level 4. From Escherichia coli.
   6084..6375    -  CDS            TcR (fragment): tetracycline efflux protein; tet; confers resistance to tetracycline
   6390..6411    -  protein_bind   CAP binding site: CAP binding activates transcription in the presence of cAMP. E. coli catabolite activator protein
   6424..7506    -  CDS            lacI: lac repressor; lacI; The lac repressor binds to the lac operator to inhibit transcription in E. coli. This inhibition can be relieved by adding lactose or isopropyl-β-D-thiogalactopyranoside (IPTG).
   7507..7584    -  promoter       lacI promoter: lacI
   7592..7871    -  CDS            TcR (fragment): tetracycline efflux protein; tet; confers resistance to tetracycline
>Addgene plasmid #204516 | pHIT334 | addgene full sequence | sequence record 403820 | Addgene NGS Result
TAATACGACTCACTATAGGGGAATTGTGAGCGGATAACAATTCCCCTCTAGAAATAATTTTGTTTAACTT
TAAGAAGGAGATATACCATGGGCAGCAGCCATCATCATCATCATCACAGCAGCGGCCTGGTGCCGCGCGG
CAGCCATAATATGAAAACTGAAGAAGGTAAACTGGTAATCTGGATTAACGGCGATAAAGGCTATAACGGT
CTCGCTGAAGTCGGTAAGAAATTCGAGAAAGATACCGGAATTAAAGTCACCGTTGAGCATCCGGATAAAC
TGGAAGAGAAATTCCCACAGGTTGCGGCAACTGGCGATGGCCCTGACATTATCTTCTGGGCACACGACCG
CTTTGGTGGCTACGCTCAATCTGGCCTGTTGGCTGAAATCACCCCGGACAAAGCGTTCCAGGACAAGCTG
TATCCGTTTACCTGGGATGCCGTACGTTACAACGGCAAGCTGATTGCTTACCCGATCGCTGTTGAAGCGT
TATCGCTGATTTATAACAAAGATCTGCTGCCGAACCCGCCAAAAACCTGGGAAGAGATCCCGGCGCTGGA
TAAAGAACTGAAAGCGAAAGGTAAGAGCGCGCTGATGTTCAACCTGCAAGAACCGTACTTCACCTGGCCG
CTGATTGCTGCTGACGGGGGTTATGCGTTCAAGTATGAAAACGGCAAGTACGACATTAAAGACGTGGGCG
TGGATAACGCTGGCGCGAAAGCGGGTCTGACCTTCCTGGTTGACCTGATTAAAAACAAACACATGAATGC
AGACACCGATTACTCCATCGCAGAAGCTGCCTTTAATAAAGGCGAAACAGCGATGACCATCAACGGCCCG
TGGGCATGGTCCAACATCGACACCAGCAAAGTGAATTATGGTGTAACGGTACTGCCGACCTTCAAGGGTC
AACCATCCAAACCGTTCGTTGGCGTGCTGAGCGCAGGTATTAACGCCGCCAGTCCGAACAAAGAGCTGGC
AAAAGAGTTCCTCGAAAACTATCTGCTGACTGATGAAGGTCTGGAAGCGGTTAATAAAGACAAACCGCTG
GGTGCCGTAGCGCTGAAGTCTTACGAGGAAGAGTTGGCGAAAGATCCACGTATTGCCGCCACTATGGAAA
ACGCCCAGAAAGGTGAAATCATGCCGAACATCCCGCAGATGTCCGCTTTCTGGTATGCCGTGCGTACTGC
GGTGATCAACGCCGCCAGCGGTCGTCAGACTGTCGATGAAGCCCTGAAAGACGCGCAGACTCATATGGCG
GCCGCAGGTGACAACTCTAAAACACCAAAGAAGAAGAGAAGAACGATGGTTGAGGAATTTCCTCTCACTC
CTACCCCGATCAGTGTGGCTCTAAAACAAAACATTACAATGCCAGATGTTCTCAGTCTTCACAAGAACGA
CCAAATTAACGTTGAAGACGATTTGGCTGCACCAACAATGGAACAACTTGAAATGATGTACGGGATGTTG
GAATCAGAAAATCGGAACACAGCGATTGATTTAACATTCATCGATCGATATTCCTCCAACGATTGCCGTC
AAAATGTTCATAATCTGAATTTGGAGACTGATTTTCAACGCCCATCTGATGACTTTATCCGGAGCCAGCT
CATGACACCTACCAAATCTATTCCACAAGAAGAGGAATTTCAACCAGCCACACACCTGAAGGAAATGCTT
CTTTTCCGCCAACTCCCCATCACACTAGACGAAACTGAGAGAAGAAGAAGCATGGAAGAAGAAATGGAGG
AAGCGAGGAACTCTGGAATCAACACCGAGTTTATTCCGCCACAACAAATGGATGTTCCACGACTTGTCTC
GGAAAACATGGATCTAGATGACGAAGTTTCGATTCCAATAAGAATTCCCAAAGTTCCTCTTAGTGCTACA
AAGAAACAAACGTCTGAGAACGAAGGAGCAGAAGAAGGGATCAATTATAAAATTCCATTAAGAGAAATGC
ATCACATAATGGAAGATTATTCCAGTCTTCACTTCAAAGACCCGGAGCCTCTATACCGAAAGACAAGCAA
AGTGATGAATTTAAAAGAGCTGTTGAACCCAATTCCTTACTTCCTTCGAAAAGGATGCAATACAGACATG
TGGGATCTGTTCAAGGTGAAAACGAGGAAGTTTGATTCCACAATTGGCCACGATGTATCTGATACTGAAG
AAGAGGACGAAGACGAGGAGACTGAGAGAAGAAATCGACTTAAAGCTGAACTTGAGCCCTTGGAGACCAT
CGACTTGTCACAGATGAAGTTCATGACGACTCCACTGAAGGATAAAAGTCCTATATTGACTCCAGTGCAT
CGACCGGAAGAAATTGAGTTTCGTGAAGAGCTCGAACTTCCACGGTTTGAACAATTTGAGCCGATGAATG
TGAATCCGATTTCTCCAAAAATGGAAGAGCCGGCGCTATTTGAAGACAACTGGAACTCCAAACCGACGTG
GTCAAATACAAGTTCTGAAAACATTGCGGATGCGCTCACCATCCGTGGGAATATTATTCGCCAGCTGGAT
GATAAAAGCCCCTTCGAGGTCACTCTGGATTCGATGATCCCGGTTGCTGCGACATCTCGACGAGAAGCTG
CTCGGACATTCTATACAGTTCTTGAGCTCCTCAAAGAACGCAAGATTAAGGCCACTCAACGTGCTCCGTA
TGAAAATATCGATTTGCTGCTATCAACGGATGATAGTGAAGATATCGACGATCTGGCAATGGCTGATTTC
TAAGTCGACTGCAGCGATCGCTCGAGCACCACCACCACCACCACTGAGATCCGGCTGCTAACAAAGCCCG
AAAGGAAGCTGAGTTGGCTGCTGCCACCGCTGAGCAATAACTAGCATAACCCCTTGGGGCCTCTAAACGG
GTCTTGAGGGGTTTTTTGCTGAAAGGAGGAACTATATCCGGATTGGCGAATGGG
[124 nt withheld, positions 2925-3048]
C
[91 nt withheld, positions 3050-3140]
A
[49 nt withheld, positions 3142-3190]
CCTTTGACGTTGGAGTCCACGTTCTTT
[37 nt withheld, positions 3218-3254]
ACCCTATCTCGGTCTATTCTTTTGATTTATAAGGGATTTTGCCGATTTCGGCCTATTGGTTAAAAAATGA
GCTGATTTAACAAAAATTTAACGCGAATTTTAACAAAATATTAACGCTTACAATTTAGGTGGCACTTTTC
GGGGAAATGTGCGCGGAACCCCTATTTGTTTATTTTTCTAAATACATTCAAATATGTATCCGCTCATGAA
TTAATTCTTAGAAAAACTCATCGAGCATCAAATGAAACTGCAATTTATTCATATCAGGATTATCAATACC
ATATTTTTGAAAAAGCCGTTTCTGTAATGAAGGAGAAAACTCACCGAGGCAGTTCCATAGGATGGCAAGA
TCCTGGTATCGGTCTGCGATTCCGACTCGTCCAACATCAATACAACCTATTAATTTCCCCTCGTCAAAAA
TAAGGTTATCAAGTGAGAAATCACCATGAGTGACGACTGAATCCGGTGAGAATGGCAAAAGTTTATGCAT
TTCTTTCCAGACTTGTTCAACAGGCCAGCCATTACGCTCGTCATCAAAATCACTCGCATCAACCAAACCG
TTATTCATTCGTGATTGCGCCTGAGCGAGACGAAATACGCGATCGCTGTTAAAAGGACAATTACAAACAG
GAATCGAATGCAACCGGCGCAGGAACACTGCCAGCGCATCAACAATATTTTCACCTGAATCAGGATATTC
TTCTAATACCTGGAATGCTGTTTTCCCGGGGATCGCAGTGGTGAGTAACCATGCATCATCAGGAGTACGG
ATAAAATGCTTGATGGTCGGAAGAGGCATAAATTCCGTCAGCCAGTTTAGTCTGACCATCTCATCTGTAA
CATCATTGGCAACGCTACCTTTGCCATGTTTCAGAAACAACTCTGGCGCATCGGGCTTCCCATACAATCG
ATAGATTGTCGCACCTGATTGCCCGACATTATCGCGAGCCCATTTATACCCATATAAATCAGCATCCATG
TTGGAATTTAATCGCGGCCTAGAGCAAGACGTTTCCCGTTGAATATGGCTCATAACACCCCTTGTATTAC
TGTTTATGTAAGCAGACAGTTTTATTGTTCATGACCAAAATCCCTTAACGTGAGTTTTCGTTCCACTGAG
CGTCAGACCCCGTAGAAAAGATCAAAGGATCTTCTTGAGATCCTTTTTTTCTGCGCGTAATCTGCTGCTT
GCAAACAAAAAAACCACCGCTACCAGCGGTGGTTTGTTTGCCGGATCAAGAGCTACCAACTCTTTTTCCG
AAGGTAACTGGCTTCAGCAGAGCGCAGATACCAAATACTGTCCTTCTAGTGTAGCCGTAGTTAGGCCACC
ACTTCAAGAACTCTGTAGCACCGCCTACATACCTCGCTCTGCTAATCCTGTTACCAGTGGCTGCTGCCAG
TGGCGATAAGTCGTGTCTTACCGGGTTGGACTCAAGACGATAGTTACCGGATAAGGCGCAGCGGTCGGGC
TGAACGGGGGGTTCGTGCACACAGCCCAGCTTGGAGCGAACGACCTACACCGAACTGAGATACCTACAGC
GTGAGCTATGAGAAAGCGCCACGCTTCCCGAAGGGAGAAAGGCGGACAGGTATCCGGTAAGCGGCAGGGT
CGGAACAGGAGAGCGCACGAGGGAGCTTCCAGGGGGAAACGCCTGGTATCTTTATAGTCCTGTCGGGTTT
CGCCACCTCTGACTTGAGCGTCGATTTTTGTGATGCTCGTCAGGGGGGCGGAGCCTATGGAAAAACGCCA
GCAACGCGGCCTTTTTACGGTTCCTGGCCTTTTGCTGGCCTTTTGCTCACATGTTCTTTCCTGCGTTATC
CCCTGATTCTGTGGATAACCGTATTACCGCCTTTGAGTGAGCTGATACCGCTCGCCGCAGCCGAACGACC
GAGCGCAGCGAGTCAGTGAGCGAGGAAGCGGAAGAGCGCCTGATGCGGTATTTTCTCCTTACGCATCTGT
GCGGTATTTCACACCGCAATGGTGCACTCTCAGTACAATCTGCTCTGATGCCGCATAGTTAAGCCAGTAT
ACACTCCGCTATCGCTACGTGACTGGGTCATGGCTGCGCCCCGACACCCGCCAACACCCGCTGACGCGCC
CTGACGGGCTTGTCTGCTCCCGGCATCCGCTTACAGACAAGCTGTGACCGTCTCCGGGAGCTGCATGTGT
CAGAGGTTTTCACCGTCATCACCGAAACGCGCGAGGCAGCTGCGGTAAAGCTCATCAGCGTGGTCGTGAA
GCGATTCACAGATGTCTGCCTGTTCATCCGCGTCCAGCTCGTTGAGTTTCTCCAGAAGCGTTAATGTCTG
GCTTCTGATAAAGCGGGCCATGTTAAGGGCGGTTTTTTCCTGTTTGGTCACTGATGCCTCCGTGTAAGGG
GGATTTCTGTTCATGGGGGTAATGATACCGATGAAACGAGAGAGGATGCTCACGATACGGGTTACTGATG
ATGAACATGCCCGGTTACTGGAACGTTGTGAGGGTAAACAACTGGCGGTATGGATGCGGCGGGACCAGAG
AAAAATCACTCAGGGTCAATGCCAGCGCTTCGTTAATACAGATGTAGGTGTTCCACAGGGTAGCCAGCAG
CATCCTGCGATGCAGATCCGGAACATAATGGTGCAGGGCGCTGACTTCCGCGTTTCCAGACTTTACGAAA
CACGGAAACCGAAGACCATTCATGTTGTTGCTCAGGTCGCAGACGTTTTGCAGCAGCAGTCGCTTCACGT
TCGCTCGCGTATCGGTGATTCATTCTGCTAACCAGTAAGGCAACCCCGCCAGCCTAGCCGGGTCCTCAAC
GACAGGAGCACGATCATGCGCACCCGTGGGGCCGCCATGCCGGCGATAATGGCCTGCTTCTCGCCGAAAC
GTTTGGTGGCGGGACCAGTGACGAAGGCTTGAGCGAGGGCGTGCAAGATTCCGAATACCGCAAGCGACAG
GCCGATCATCGTCGCGCTCCAGCGAAAGCGGTCCTCGCCGAAAATGACCCAGAGCGCTGCCGGCACCTGT
CCTACGAGTTGCATGATAAAGAAGACAGTCATAAGTGCGGCGACGATAGTCATGCCCCGCGCCCACCGGA
AGGAGCTGACTGGGTTGAAGGCTCTCAAGGGCATCGGTCGAGATCCCGGTGCCTAATGAGTGAGCTAACT
TACATTAATTGCGTTGCGCTCACTGCCCGCTTTCCAGTCGGGAAACCTGTCGTGCCAGCTGCATTAATGA
ATCGGCCAACGCGCGGGGAGAGGCGGTTTGCGTATTGGGCGCCAGGGTGGTTTTTCTTTTCACCAGTGAG
ACGGGCAACAGCTGATTGCCCTTCACCGCCTGGCCCTGAGAGAGTTGCAGCAAGCGGTCCACGCTGGTTT
GCCCCAGCAGGCGAAAATCCTGTTTGATGGTGGTTAACGGCGGGATATAACATGAGCTGTCTTCGGTATC
GTCGTATCCCACTACCGAGATATCCGCACCAACGCGCAGCCCGGACTCGGTAATGGCGCGCATTGCGCCC
AGCGCCATCTGATCGTTGGCAACCAGCATCGCAGTGGGAACGATGCCCTCATTCAGCATTTGCATGGTTT
GTTGAAAACCGGACATGGCACTCCAGTCGCCTTCCCGTTCCGCTATCGGCTGAATTTGATTGCGAGTGAG
ATATTTATGCCAGCCAGCCAGACGCAGACGCGCCGAGACAGAACTTAATGGGCCCGCTAACAGCGCGATT
TGCTGGTGACCCAATGCGACCAGATGCTCCACGCCCAGTCGCGTACCGTCTTCATGGGAGAAAATAATAC
TGTTGATGGGTGTCTGGTCAGAGACATCAAGAAATAACGCCGGAACATTAGTGCAGGCAGCTTCCACAGC
AATGGCATCCTGGTCATCCAGCGGATAGTTAATGATCAGCCCACTGACGCGTTGCGCGAGAAGATTGTGC
ACCGCCGCTTTACAGGCTTCGACGCCGCTTCGTTCTACCATCGACACCACCACGCTGGCACCCAGTTGAT
CGGCGCGAGATTTAATCGCCGCGACAATTTGCGACGGCGCGTGCAGGGCCAGACTGGAGGTGGCAACGCC
AATCAGCAACGACTGTTTGCCCGCCAGTTGTTGTGCCACGCGGTTGGGAATGTAATTCAGCTCCGCCATC
GCCGCTTCCACTTTTTCCCGCGTTTTCGCAGAAACGTGGCTGGCCTGGTTCACCACGCGGGAAACGGTCT
GATAAGAGACACCGGCATACTCTGCGACATCGTATAACGTTACTGGTTTCACATTCACCACCCTGAATTG
ACTCTCTTCCGGGCGCTATCATGCCATACCGCGAAAGGTTTTGCGCCATTCGATGGTGTCCGGGATCTCG
ACGCTCTCCCTTATGCGACTCCTGCATTAGGAAGCAGCCCAGTAGTAGGTTGAGGCCGTTGAGCACCGCC
GCCGCAAGGAATGGTGCATGCAAGGAGATGGCGCCCAACAGTCCCCCGGCCACGGGGCCTGCCACCATAC
CCACGCCGAAACAAGCGCTCATGAGCCCGAAGTGGCGAGCCCGATCTTCCCCATCGGTGATGTCGGCGAT
ATAGGCGCCAGCAACCGCACCTGTGGCGCCGGTGATGCCGGCCACGATGCGTCCGGCGTAGAGGATCGAG
ATCTCGATCCCGCGAAAT
